>Addgene plasmid #27905 | pUT1321-HQ858823 | depositor full sequence | sequence record 13179 | Author sequence
CAAATAATGATTTTATTTTGACTGATAGTGACCTGTTCGTTGCAACAAATTGATGAGCAATGCTTTTTTA
TAATGCCAACTTTGTACAAAAAAGCAGGCTCCGCGGCCGCCCCCTTCACCATGACGGCCGCCCTGCAAGC
GCTGCTCGACCCGACGGCGCTGTCCTTGGGCCTGCCCACGCCGGCGATCAACAAGGAGGAGTACCTCGCC
ATCTGCCTCGCCGCGCTCGCCTGCACGCGGGCGGGGAAGGCCCTGGTGGGAGTGGGAGGCCAGCAGCAGG
TGCAGGCCTGCAATAAGTGGCTGTGCCCAGCGCCCGCGGCGCCTGAGGAGCTCCGCTTCCGGTGCACCGT
CTGCGGGAAGGCCTTCGCCTCGTACCAGGCGCTCGGCGGACACAAGTCCAGCCACCGGAAGCCGCCTTCC
CCGGGAGACCACTACGGCGCCGCCGCCGCGGCGCAGCAGCTGGCATCCGCTGGTGACTCGAAGGAGGACT
CGGCGTCGTCAGCGGCCGGGAGCACTGGCCCGCACCGGTGCACCATCTGCAGGAGGAGCTTCGCGACGGG
GCAGGCGCTCGGCGGCCACAAGCGCTGCCACTACTGGGACGGCACGTCGGTGTCCGTCTCCGTCTCGGCG
TCCGCGTCGGCCGCCTCGTCGGCCGTCAGGAACTTCGACCTCAACCTGATGCCGCTGCCGGAGAGCACAG
CCGCCGCCGGGATCAAGAGGTGGGCGGAGGAGGAGGAGGTGCAGAGTCCACTGCCGGTCAAGAAGCTCAG
GATGTCCAACAAGGGTGGGCGCGCCGACCCAGCTTTCTTGTACAAAGTTGGCATTATAAGAAAGCATTGC
TTATCAATTTGTTGCAACGAACAGGTCACTATCAGTCAAAATAAAATCATTATTTGCCATCCAGCTGATA
TCCCCTATAGTGAGTCGTATTACATGGTCATAGCTGTTTCCTGGCAGCTCTGGCCCGTGTCTCAAAATCT
CTGATGTTACATTGCACAAGATAAAAATATATCATCATGAACAATAAAACTGTCTGCTTACATAAACAGT
AATACAAGGGGTGTTATGAGCCATATTCAACGGGAAACGTCGAGGCCGCGATTAAATTCCAACATGGATG
CTGATTTATATGGGTATAAATGGGCTCGCGATAATGTCGGGCAATCAGGTGCGACAATCTATCGCTTGTA
TGGGAAGCCCGATGCGCCAGAGTTGTTTCTGAAACATGGCAAAGGTAGCGTTGCCAATGATGTTACAGAT
GAGATGGTCAGACTAAACTGGCTGACGGAATTTATGCCTCTTCCGACCATCAAGCATTTTATCCGTACTC
CTGATGATGCATGGTTACTCACCACTGCGATCCCCGGAAAAACAGCATTCCAGGTATTAGAAGAATATCC
TGATTCAGGTGAAAATATTGTTGATGCGCTGGCAGTGTTCCTGCGCCGGTTGCATTCGATTCCTGTTTGT
AATTGTCCTTTTAACAGCGATCGCGTATTTCGTCTCGCTCAGGCGCAATCACGAATGAATAACGGTTTGG
TTGATGCGAGTGATTTTGATGACGAGCGTAATGGCTGGCCTGTTGAACAAGTCTGGAAAGAAATGCATAA
ACTTTTGCCATTCTCACCGGATTCAGTCGTCACTCATGGTGATTTCTCACTTGATAACCTTATTTTTGAC
GAGGGGAAATTAATAGGTTGTATTGATGTTGGACGAGTCGGAATCGCAGACCGATACCAGGATCTTGCCA
TCCTATGGAACTGCCTCGGTGAGTTTTCTCCTTCATTACAGAAACGGCTTTTTCAAAAATATGGTATTGA
TAATCCTGATATGAATAAATTGCAGTTTCATTTGATGCTCGATGAGTTTTTCTAATCAGAATTGGTTAAT
TGGTTGTAACACTGGCAGAGCATTACGCTGACTTGACGGGACGGCGCAAGCTCATGACCAAAATCCCTTA
ACGTGAGTTACGCGTCGTTCCACTGAGCGTCAGACCCCGTAGAAAAGATCAAAGGATCTTCTTGAGATCC
TTTTTTTCTGCGCGTAATCTGCTGCTTGCAAACAAAAAAACCACCGCTACCAGCGGTGGTTTGTTTGCCG
GATCAAGAGCTACCAACTCTTTTTCCGAAGGTAACTGGCTTCAGCAGAGCGCAGATACCAAATACTGTCC
TTCTAGTGTAGCCGTAGTTAGGCCACCACTTCAAGAACTCTGTAGCACCGCCTACATACCTCGCTCTGCT
AATCCTGTTACCAGTGGCTGCTGCCAGTGGCGATAAGTCGTGTCTTACCGGGTTGGACTCAAGACGATAG
TTACCGGATAAGGCGCAGCGGTCGGGCTGAACGGGGGGTTCGTGCACACAGCCCAGCTTGGAGCGAACGA
CCTACACCGAACTGAGATACCTACAGCGTGAGCATTGAGAAAGCGCCACGCTTCCCGAAGGGAGAAAGGC
GGACAGGTATCCGGTAAGCGGCAGGGTCGGAACAGGAGAGCGCACGAGGGAGCTTCCAGGGGGAAACGCC
TGGTATCTTTATAGTCCTGTCGGGTTTCGCCACCTCTGACTTGAGCGTCGATTTTTGTGATGCTCGTCAG
GGGGGCGGAGCCTATGGAAAAACGCCAGCAACGCGGCCTTTTTACGGTTCCTGGCCTTTTGCTGGCCTTT
TGCTCACATGTTCTTTCCTGCGTTATCCCCTGATTCTGTGGATAACCGTATTACCGCCTTTGAGTGAGCT
GATACCGCTCGCCGCAGCCGAACGACCGAGCGCAGCGAGTCAGTGAGCGAGGAAGCGGAAGAGCGCCCAA
TACGCAAACCGCCTCTCCCCGCGCGTTGGCCGATTCATTAATGCAGCTGGCACGACAGGTTTCCCGACTG
GAAAGCGGGCAGTGAGCGCAACGCAATTAATACGCGTACCGCTAGCCAGGAAGAGTTTGTAGAAACGCAA
AAAGGCCATCCGTCAGGATGGCCTTCTGCTTAGTTTGATGCCTGGCAGTTTATGGCGGGCGTCCTGCCCG
CCACCCTCCGGGCCGTTGCTTCACAACGTTCAAATCCGCTCCCGGCGGATTTGTCCTACTCAGGAGAGCG
TTCACCGACAAACAACAGATAAAACGAAAGGCCCAGTCTTCCGACTGAGCCTTTCGTTTTATTTGATGCC
TGGCAGTTCCCTACTCTCGCGTTAACGCTAGCATGGATGTTTTCCCAGTCACGACGTTGTAAAACGACGG
CCAGTCTTAAGCTCGGGCCC
Features (pLannotate 1.2.2; 10 found; start..end, strand, type, name):
      1..100     +  protein_bind   attL1: mutant version of attL; recombination site for the Gateway® LR reaction LR Clonase™
    121..780     +  CDS            ZFP36: ZFP36_ORYSJ - Also known as BSR-D1 From Oryza sativa subsp. japonica (Rice).
    797..896     -  protein_bind   attL2: mutant version of attL; recombination site for the Gateway® LR reaction LR Clonase™
    914..932     -  promoter       T7 promoter: promoter for bacteriophage T7 RNA polymerase
   1066..1875    +  CDS            KanR: aminoglycoside phosphotransferase; aph(3')-Ia; confers resistance to kanamycin in bacteria or G418 (Geneticin®) in eukaryotes
   2022..2610    +  rep_origin     ori: high-copy-number ColE1/pMB1/pBR322/pUC origin of replication
   2793..2885    +  CDS            lacI (fragment): lac repressor; lacI; The lac repressor binds to the lac operator to inhibit transcription in E. coli. This inhibition can be relieved by adding lactose or isopropyl-β-D-thiogalactopyranoside (IPTG).
   2940..2967    -  terminator     rrnB T2 terminator: transcription terminator T2 from the E. coli rrnB gene
   3099..3142    +  terminator     rrnB T1 terminator: Escherichia coli rrnB; transcription terminator T1 from the E. coli rrnB gene
   3189..3225    -  CDS            lacZα (fragment): LacZα fragment of β-galactosidase; lacZ fragment
