[The description below was written by a language model from this plasmid's Addgene catalogue record and pLannotate feature annotations shown in this document.]
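Description:
pUT1321-HQ858823 is a Gateway entry clone built on the Invitrogen pENTR/D backbone and carrying the coding sequence of a rice (Oryza sativa) C2H2 zinc-finger transcription factor, the product of locus Os03g0437200 / LOC_Os03g32230. The annotated sequence is 3,240 nt, consistent with the 2,580 bp backbone plus the 660 bp insert, and the automated annotation matches the insert to ZFP36 of japonica rice, also known as BSR-D1. The plasmid is propagated in E. coli under kanamycin selection from an aph(3')-Ia gene and replicates from a ColE1/pUC-type origin. The catalogue lists it as low copy, whereas the feature table describes this origin as high copy; the record does not resolve that discrepancy.

The open reading frame sits between attL1 and attL2, the recombination sites used in the LR Clonase reaction to move an insert directionally into any attR-containing destination vector. According to the depositor, the CDS was PCR-amplified from a full-length rice cDNA library template with the stop codon omitted, so the clone is suited to transfer into destination vectors that add C-terminal tags or fusion partners as well as N-terminal ones. The entry vector itself provides no promoter for expressing the insert in plants. The only promoter annotated is a T7 promoter downstream of attL2, oriented back towards the insert. The rrnB T1 and T2 terminators upstream of attL1 shield the cassette from read-through transcription, and the short lacI and lacZα fragments are backbone remnants. The clone belongs to a collection of grass transcription factor ORFs associated with the GRASSIUS comparative regulatory genomics resource.
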