Addgene plasmid #27905: pUT1321-HQ858823
Depositing lab: John Gray & Erich Grotewold. Depositing organization: University of Toledo. Publication: GRASSIUS: a platform for comparative regulatory genomics across the grasses. Yilmaz A, Nishiyama MY Jr, Fuentes BG, Souza GM, Janies D, Gray J, Grotewold E. Plant Physiol. 2009 Jan;149(1):171-80. doi: 10.1104/pp.108.128579. Epub 2008 Nov 5. PubMed 18987217.
Backbone
  Vector backbone: pENTR/D
  Backbone manufacturer: Invitrogen
  Backbone size w/o insert (bp): 2580
  Vector type: Entry vector
Growth in bacteria
  Bacterial resistance: Kanamycin, 50 μg/mL
  Growth temperature: 37°C
  Growth strain: DH5alpha
  Growth instructions: E. coli Top10 (Invitrogen)
  Copy number: Low Copy
Gene/Insert
  Gene/Insert name: C2H2 transcription factor encoded by Os03g0437200 LOC_Os03g32230
  Species: Oryza sativa (rice)
  Insert size (bp): 660
  GenBank ID: HQ858823
  Cloning method: Restriction Enzyme
  Sequencing primers: 5′ M13 For; 3′ M13 Rev
Terms and licenses: Academic/Nonprofit Terms; Industry Terms: Not Available to Industry
Depositor comments: This CDS was amplified using PCR from a full length cDNA template from the OSIIEa, OSIIEb, and OSJNEa thru OSJNEf full length cDNA libraries generated by the Guoliang Wang lab at Ohio State University. The PCR product omitted the stop codon. The PCR product was cloned into a Gateway pENTR/D entry vector. Further information on this gene may be obtained at www.grassius.org using the Genbank number. (The second half of the plasmid name is the Genbank Number for the sequence of the insert)
How to cite: pUT1321-HQ858823 was a gift from John Gray & Erich Grotewold (Addgene plasmid # 27905 ; http://n2t.net/addgene:27905 ; RRID:Addgene_27905)
