>Addgene plasmid #27905 | pUT1321-HQ858823 | addgene partial sequence | sequence record 34195 | 27905 with M13pUC-fwd
ATGATTTTATTTTGACTGATAGTGACCTGTTCGTTGCAACAAATTGATGAGCAATGCTTTTTTATAATGC
CAACTTTGTACAAAAAAGCAGGCTCCGCGGCCGCCCCCTTCACCATGACGGCCGCCCTGCAAGCGCTGCT
CGACCCGACGGCGCTGTCCTTGGGCCTGCCCACGCCGGCGATCAACAAGGAGGAGTACCTCGCCATCTGC
CTCGCCGCGCTCGCCTGCACGCGGGCGGGGAAGGCCCTGGTGGGAGTGGGAGGCCAGCAGCAGGTGCAGG
CCTGCAATAAGTGGCTGTGCCCAGCGCCCGCGGCGCCTGAGGAGCTCCGCTTCCGGTGCACCGTCTGCGG
GAAGGCCTTCGCCTCGTACCAGGCGCTCGGCGGACACAAGTCCAGCCACCGGAAGCCGCCTTCCCCGGGA
GACCACTACGGCGCCGCCGCCGCGGCGCAGCAGCTGGCATCCGCTGGTGACTCGAA
